Addgene plasmid #53528: pET-Gm1
Purpose: Expresses a plant arginyl-tRNA synthetase in E.coli
Depositing lab: Gabor Igloi. Depositing organization: Albert-Ludwigs-Universitaet Freiburg. Publication: Amino acid discrimination by arginyl-tRNA synthetases as revealed by an examination of natural specificity variants. Igloi GL, Schiefermayr E. FEBS J. 2009 Mar;276(5):1307-18. doi: 10.1111/j.1742-4658.2009.06866.x. PubMed 19187230.
Backbone
  Vector backbone: pET32a+
  Backbone manufacturer: Novagen
  Backbone size w/o insert (bp): 5900
  Total vector size (bp): 7696
  Vector type: Bacterial Expression
Growth in bacteria
  Bacterial resistance: Ampicillin, 100 μg/mL
  Growth temperature: 37°C
  Growth strain: DH5alpha
  Growth instructions: For induction, grow at 23°C. Expression results largely in insoluble protein with a low yield of soluble, active enzyme
  Copy number: Unknown
Gene/Insert
  Gene/Insert name: arginyl-tRNA synthetase (alt name: RARS)
  Species: Glycin max (soybean)
  Insert size (bp): 1794
  GenBank ID: FM209045
  Promoter: T7
  Tag / fusion protein: Thioredoxin (N terminal on backbone); His Tag (N terminal on backbone)
  Cloning method: Restriction Enzyme; 5′ cloning site NcoI (not destroyed); 3′ cloning site NcoI (not destroyed)
  Sequencing primers: 5′ T7
Terms and licenses: Academic/Nonprofit Terms; Industry Terms: Not Available to Industry
How to cite: pET-Gm1 was a gift from Gabor Igloi (Addgene plasmid # 53528 ; http://n2t.net/addgene:53528 ; RRID:Addgene_53528)
