[The description below was written by a language model from this plasmid's Addgene catalogue record and pLannotate feature annotations shown in this document.]
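Description:
pET-Gm1 is a bacterial expression plasmid of 7,696 bp built on the Novagen pET32a+ backbone, designed to produce soybean (Glycine max) arginyl-tRNA synthetase (RARS) in E. coli. It replicates from a pBR322-type ColE1 origin accompanied by the rop gene and the bom mobility region. It is selected with ampicillin through the β-lactamase gene, and an f1 origin is also present for single-stranded DNA production. Short tetracycline-resistance fragments in the annotation are non-functional remnants of the pBR322 lineage.

The roughly 1.8 kb synthetase coding sequence was inserted at the NcoI site, which is retained on both sides of the insert. The automated annotation labels this region by its similarity to the Arabidopsis thaliana cytoplasmic arginyl-tRNA synthetase, whereas the catalogue entry identifies the insert as the soybean enzyme. Transcription is driven by a T7 promoter with an adjacent lac operator and the T7 gene 10 ribosome binding site, and it ends at the T7 terminator. The plasmid-borne lacI gene supplies repressor, so expression is IPTG-inducible in hosts that provide T7 RNA polymerase. The enzyme is made as an N-terminal fusion to E. coli thioredoxin, which is intended to aid solubility. The catalogue also lists a backbone His tag for affinity purification, and an S-Tag lies between thioredoxin and the insert. A further His-tag fragment is annotated downstream of the insert, but the record does not say whether it is translated.

The depositor notes that expression yields mostly insoluble protein, with a small amount of soluble, active enzyme. The construct was used to study amino acid discrimination among natural arginyl-tRNA synthetase specificity variants.
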