Features (pLannotate 1.2.2; 21 found; start..end, strand, type, name):
     26..73      -  terminator     T7 terminator: transcription terminator for bacteriophage T7 RNA polymerase
     81..130     -  CDS            SET1 (fragment): solubility-enhancement tag derived from T7 phage gene 10B
    140..157     -  CDS            9xHis (fragment): 9xHis affinity tag
    221..1975    -  CDS            SYRC_ARATH: Experimental evidence at protein level: Swiss-Prot protein existence level 1. Forms part of a macromolecular complex that catalyzes the attachment of specific amino acids to cognate tRNAs during protein synthesis. From Arabidopsis thaliana (Mouse-ear cress).
   2045..2089    -  CDS            S-Tag: affinity and epitope tag derived from pancreatic ribonuclease A
   2162..2488    -  CDS            TrxA: E. coli thioredoxin; trxA
   2496..2518    -  RBS            RBS: efficient ribosome binding site from bacteriophage T7 gene 10 (Olins and Rangwala, 1989)
   2533..2557    -  protein_bind   lac operator: The lac repressor binds to the lac operator to inhibit transcription in E. coli. This inhibition can be relieved by adding lactose or isopropyl-β-D-thiogalactopyranoside (IPTG). lac repressor encoded by lacI
   2558..2576    -  promoter       T7 promoter: promoter for bacteriophage T7 RNA polymerase
   2602..2881    +  CDS            TcR (fragment): tetracycline efflux protein; tet; confers resistance to tetracycline
   2889..2966    +  promoter       lacI promoter: lacI
   2967..4049    +  CDS            lacI: lac repressor; lacI; The lac repressor binds to the lac operator to inhibit transcription in E. coli. This inhibition can be relieved by adding lactose or isopropyl-β-D-thiogalactopyranoside (IPTG).
   4062..4083    +  protein_bind   CAP binding site: CAP binding activates transcription in the presence of cAMP. E. coli catabolite activator protein
   4098..4389    +  CDS            TcR (fragment): tetracycline efflux protein; tet; confers resistance to tetracycline
   4461..4841    -  CDS            YPB1_ECOLX: Protein predicted: Swiss-Prot protein existence level 4. From Escherichia coli.
   4858..5049    +  CDS            rop: Rop protein, which maintains plasmids at low copy number; rop
   5151..5293    +  misc_feature   bom: basis of mobility region from pBR322
   5479..6067    -  rep_origin     ori: high-copy-number ColE1/pMB1/pBR322/pUC origin of replication
   6238..7098    -  CDS            AmpR: β-lactamase; bla; confers resistance to ampicillin, carbenicillin, and related antibiotics
   7099..7203    -  promoter       AmpR promoter: bla
   7230..7685    -  rep_origin     f1 ori (sequence partly withheld): f1 bacteriophage origin of replication; arrow indicates direction of (+) strand synthesis
>Addgene plasmid #53528 | pET-Gm1 | depositor full sequence | sequence record 83360 | pET-Gm1 sequence 7696 bps
ATCCGGATATAGTTCCTCCTTTCAGCAAAAAACCCCTCAAGACCCGTTTAGAGGCCCCAAGGGGTTATGC
TAGTTATTGCTCAGCGGTGGCAGCAGCCAACTCAGCTTCCTTTCGGGCTTTGTTAGCAGCCGGATCTCAG
TGGTGGTGGTGGTGGTGCTCGAGTGCGGCCGCAAGCTTGTCGACGGAGCTCGAATTCGGATCCGATATCA
GCCATGGTCATAGCCTGTATACAGGTTCAATTCCAAGGAGATAAAAGCATTGTCTCATCACAGTCACTGT
TGCTTCACATAGCAAGAGTCTACTAGTCTCCTCAGGCGACCCCACAACCTGGCAATTAGTATAAAATTTT
TTTGTAAAGATTTCTGTCAAATTATAGAGGTATTCACACAGCACATTGGGCAACAAATTGGTCAACGACT
CCTCAAAAACCTCAGGAAATTGTATCAAATGAAGCCCCAATGCACGTTCATCTTCATGATTCGACACTAT
ATTCCCATTTTTCTTTATTTCTTCCATATCTTTACCAGATTTCCTCATGATAGAACAGATCCTAGCATGC
GCATACTGCAAATAAACAGCAGTATTTCCCTTATCATTAAGCATCTGATCAAAGCTGAATGTGTAATTCG
TTAATCTGTTGATCCTCAAGTCAGCATACTTAACAGCTCCGTAACCAACTGCTTCTGCTGTCTTTTCGAT
CTCTTCCTCAGACCAATCTTTAACAGCATCACGCTCGAGGAGGGAAGCTTTACAACGCCTTTTGGCTTCA
TCAAGCAACTCAACCAATCTAACAGTTTCACTGCTGCGTGTCCGAAATCGTTTTCCATCTTCCCCAAGAA
CAAGACCAAAACCAATATGAGTACATTTGGGGAACTCATTTTCATGATTTGGCAGCCATCCTGCACGCCT
AAAGGCCTTAAAAACCATATCAAAGTGTTGCCACTGCCCAACATCTGTAACGTATATATTCCACTCAACA
TTTTCCACATTTAGACGATTCCAAAGTGCTGCTAGATCAGTTGAAGAATAGTTGTAGCCACCATCTCTTT
TCACAGCAATAATTGGTATATTTACACCCTCAACAAATATCACACGAGCACCATCATCTTCTTCAATCAG
TCCTAAATTATCCAATCTCTCCAAAGTTTGAGGGATTAAATCATTATAGTAGCTCTCTCCCCTTGCTTCC
AATCGAACTCCAAGACGTTGATAGACCTTTTCAAATTCAGCCTGACTAATATCACAAATTTGCTGCCATG
CCCTGTGATACTTTTCTTCTCCACTCTGGAGCCGGACCACTGACTGTTGTGCCCTCAACTTAAATTCAGG
ATCATTATCAAACCTCACTTTGGAGGCTTTATAGAATGCCTGAAGATCCCCAATAGCTGCTTCATTAAAA
TCTTCTGGGTTTGGATAAGTGTCAAAGAGGTGTGCTATTAGCATCCCAAACTGAGTCCCCCAGTCACCAA
GATGATTTCTGCGGATAAGAGTTTCCACACGTGAAAATTCAAACATGCGAGCTAATGTGTCCCCAATAAT
GGTAGATCTCAGGTGTCCAACATGCATTTCCTTTGCTATGTTAGGTGAGGAAAAATCAACCAGAACTGTC
TTCACGGGAAGTCGAGGTGCCCACTTATCAATACCATCAATCAGCAACCTCTCTAACCTCTGCGCTATCC
ACTTCTTCGACAAGACAATATTCACAAACCCAGGACCAGCTACAGAGCATGATTCTATCATTTCAGACTG
CGGAAGATGGTTAAGTATGGCCTGTCCAACTGCCTGGGGACCCCTGAATCCTGTCTGCTTCCCTTTCATC
TTAGCAAATAGACCCATTGCATTATTACATTGATAATCAGCGAATTTAATACCAGCTTTGTTGGCAGCGC
AAGGATCAATAGAAGGCACAACATCGGGTTCATCAGGCACGGTTATCCGGAGAGACTCCTCAAACTCCTT
CGCCAACTGCTTCTTAACACTAGCTGGACAATATACTTCAACATACGCCATGGCCTTGTCGTCGTCGTCG
GTACCCAGATCTGGGCTGTCCATGTGCTGGCGTTCGAATTTAGCAGCAGCGGTTTCTTTCATACCAGAAC
CGCGTGGCACCAGACCAGAAGAATGATGATGATGATGGTGCATATGGCCAGAACCAGAACCGGCCAGGTT
AGCGTCGAGGAACTCTTTCAACTGACCTTTAGACAGTGCACCCACTTTGGTTGCCGCCACTTCACCGTTT
TTGAACAGCAGCAGAGTCGGGATACCACGGATGCCATATTTCGGCGCAGTGCCAGGGTTTTGATCGATGT
TCAGTTTTGCAACGGTCAGTTTGCCCTGATATTCGTCAGCGATTTCATCCAGAATCGGGGCGATCATTTT
GCACGGACCGCACCACTCTGCCCAGAAATCGACGAGGATCGCCCCGTCCGCTTTGAGTACATCCGTGTCA
AAACTGTCGTCAGTCAGGTGAATAATTTTATCGCTCATATGTATATCTCCTTCTTAAAGTTAAACAAAAT
TATTTCTAGAGGGGAATTGTTATCCGCTCACAATTCCCCTATAGTGAGTCGTATTAATTTCGCGGGATCG
AGATCGATCTCGATCCTCTACGCCGGACGCATCGTGGCCGGCATCACCGGCGCCACAGGTGCGGTTGCTG
GCGCCTATATCGCCGACATCACCGATGGGGAAGATCGGGCTCGCCACTTCGGGCTCATGAGCGCTTGTTT
CGGCGTGGGTATGGTGGCAGGCCCCGTGGCCGGGGGACTGTTGGGCGCCATCTCCTTGCATGCACCATTC
CTTGCGGCGGCGGTGCTCAACGGCCTCAACCTACTACTGGGCTGCTTCCTAATGCAGGAGTCGCATAAGG
GAGAGCGTCGAGATCCCGGACACCATCGAATGGCGCAAAACCTTTCGCGGTATGGCATGATAGCGCCCGG
AAGAGAGTCAATTCAGGGTGGTGAATGTGAAACCAGTAACGTTATACGATGTCGCAGAGTATGCCGGTGT
CTCTTATCAGACCGTTTCCCGCGTGGTGAACCAGGCCAGCCACGTTTCTGCGAAAACGCGGGAAAAAGTG
GAAGCGGCGATGGCGGAGCTGAATTACATTCCCAACCGCGTGGCACAACAACTGGCGGGCAAACAGTCGT
TGCTGATTGGCGTTGCCACCTCCAGTCTGGCCCTGCACGCGCCGTCGCAAATTGTCGCGGCGATTAAATC
TCGCGCCGATCAACTGGGTGCCAGCGTGGTGGTGTCGATGGTAGAACGAAGCGGCGTCGAAGCCTGTAAA
GCGGCGGTGCACAATCTTCTCGCGCAACGCGTCAGTGGGCTGATCATTAACTATCCGCTGGATGACCAGG
ATGCCATTGCTGTGGAAGCTGCCTGCACTAATGTTCCGGCGTTATTTCTTGATGTCTCTGACCAGACACC
CATCAACAGTATTATTTTCTCCCATGAAGACGGTACGCGACTGGGCGTGGAGCATCTGGTCGCATTGGGT
CACCAGCAAATCGCGCTGTTAGCGGGCCCATTAAGTTCTGTCTCGGCGCGTCTGCGTCTGGCTGGCTGGC
ATAAATATCTCACTCGCAATCAAATTCAGCCGATAGCGGAACGGGAAGGCGACTGGAGTGCCATGTCCGG
TTTTCAACAAACCATGCAAATGCTGAATGAGGGCATCGTTCCCACTGCGATGCTGGTTGCCAACGATCAG
ATGGCGCTGGGCGCAATGCGCGCCATTACCGAGTCCGGGCTGCGCGTTGGTGCGGACATCTCGGTAGTGG
GATACGACGATACCGAAGACAGCTCATGTTATATCCCGCCGTTAACCACCATCAAACAGGATTTTCGCCT
GCTGGGGCAAACCAGCGTGGACCGCTTGCTGCAACTCTCTCAGGGCCAGGCGGTGAAGGGCAATCAGCTG
TTGCCCGTCTCACTGGTGAAAAGAAAAACCACCCTGGCGCCCAATACGCAAACCGCCTCTCCCCGCGCGT
TGGCCGATTCATTAATGCAGCTGGCACGACAGGTTTCCCGACTGGAAAGCGGGCAGTGAGCGCAACGCAA
TTAATGTAAGTTAGCTCACTCATTAGGCACCGGGATCTCGACCGATGCCCTTGAGAGCCTTCAACCCAGT
CAGCTCCTTCCGGTGGGCGCGGGGCATGACTATCGTCGCCGCACTTATGACTGTCTTCTTTATCATGCAA
CTCGTAGGACAGGTGCCGGCAGCGCTCTGGGTCATTTTCGGCGAGGACCGCTTTCGCTGGAGCGCGACGA
TGATCGGCCTGTCGCTTGCGGTATTCGGAATCTTGCACGCCCTCGCTCAAGCCTTCGTCACTGGTCCCGC
CACCAAACGTTTCGGCGAGAAGCAGGCCATTATCGCCGGCATGGCGGCCCCACGGGTGCGCATGATCGTG
CTCCTGTCGTTGAGGACCCGGCTAGGCTGGCGGGGTTGCCTTACTGGTTAGCAGAATGAATCACCGATAC
GCGAGCGAACGTGAAGCGACTGCTGCTGCAAAACGTCTGCGACCTGAGCAACAACATGAATGGTCTTCGG
TTTCCGTGTTTCGTAAAGTCTGGAAACGCGGAAGTCAGCGCCCTGCACCATTATGTTCCGGATCTGCATC
GCAGGATGCTGCTGGCTACCCTGTGGAACACCTACATCTGTATTAACGAAGCGCTGGCATTGACCCTGAG
TGATTTTTCTCTGGTCCCGCCGCATCCATACCGCCAGTTGTTTACCCTCACAACGTTCCAGTAACCGGGC
ATGTTCATCATCAGTAACCCGTATCGTGAGCATCCTCTCTCGTTTCATCGGTATCATTACCCCCATGAAC
AGAAATCCCCCTTACACGGAGGCATCAGTGACCAAACAGGAAAAAACCGCCCTTAACATGGCCCGCTTTA
TCAGAAGCCAGACATTAACGCTTCTGGAGAAACTCAACGAGCTGGACGCGGATGAACAGGCAGACATCTG
TGAATCGCTTCACGACCACGCTGATGAGCTTTACCGCAGCTGCCTCGCGCGTTTCGGTGATGACGGTGAA
AACCTCTGACACATGCAGCTCCCGGAGACGGTCACAGCTTGTCTGTAAGCGGATGCCGGGAGCAGACAAG
CCCGTCAGGGCGCGTCAGCGGGTGTTGGCGGGTGTCGGGGCGCAGCCATGACCCAGTCACGTAGCGATAG
CGGAGTGTATACTGGCTTAACTATGCGGCATCAGAGCAGATTGTACTGAGAGTGCACCATATATGCGGTG
TGAAATACCGCACAGATGCGTAAGGAGAAAATACCGCATCAGGCGCTCTTCCGCTTCCTCGCTCACTGAC
TCGCTGCGCTCGGTCGTTCGGCTGCGGCGAGCGGTATCAGCTCACTCAAAGGCGGTAATACGGTTATCCA
CAGAATCAGGGGATAACGCAGGAAAGAACATGTGAGCAAAAGGCCAGCAAAAGGCCAGGAACCGTAAAAA
GGCCGCGTTGCTGGCGTTTTTCCATAGGCTCCGCCCCCCTGACGAGCATCACAAAAATCGACGCTCAAGT
CAGAGGTGGCGAAACCCGACAGGACTATAAAGATACCAGGCGTTTCCCCCTGGAAGCTCCCTCGTGCGCT
CTCCTGTTCCGACCCTGCCGCTTACCGGATACCTGTCCGCCTTTCTCCCTTCGGGAAGCGTGGCGCTTTC
TCATAGCTCACGCTGTAGGTATCTCAGTTCGGTGTAGGTCGTTCGCTCCAAGCTGGGCTGTGTGCACGAA
CCCCCCGTTCAGCCCGACCGCTGCGCCTTATCCGGTAACTATCGTCTTGAGTCCAACCCGGTAAGACACG
ACTTATCGCCACTGGCAGCAGCCACTGGTAACAGGATTAGCAGAGCGAGGTATGTAGGCGGTGCTACAGA
GTTCTTGAAGTGGTGGCCTAACTACGGCTACACTAGAAGGACAGTATTTGGTATCTGCGCTCTGCTGAAG
CCAGTTACCTTCGGAAAAAGAGTTGGTAGCTCTTGATCCGGCAAACAAACCACCGCTGGTAGCGGTGGTT
TTTTTGTTTGCAAGCAGCAGATTACGCGCAGAAAAAAAGGATCTCAAGAAGATCCTTTGATCTTTTCTAC
GGGGTCTGACGCTCAGTGGAACGAAAACTCACGTTAAGGGATTTTGGTCATGAGATTATCAAAAAGGATC
TTCACCTAGATCCTTTTAAATTAAAAATGAAGTTTTAAATCAATCTAAAGTATATATGAGTAAACTTGGT
CTGACAGTTACCAATGCTTAATCAGTGAGGCACCTATCTCAGCGATCTGTCTATTTCGTTCATCCATAGT
TGCCTGACTCCCCGTCGTGTAGATAACTACGATACGGGAGGGCTTACCATCTGGCCCCAGTGCTGCAATG
ATACCGCGAGACCCACGCTCACCGGCTCCAGATTTATCAGCAATAAACCAGCCAGCCGGAAGGGCCGAGC
GCAGAAGTGGTCCTGCAACTTTATCCGCCTCCATCCAGTCTATTAATTGTTGCCGGGAAGCTAGAGTAAG
TAGTTCGCCAGTTAATAGTTTGCGCAACGTTGTTGCCATTGCTGCAGGCATCGTGGTGTCACGCTCGTCG
TTTGGTATGGCTTCATTCAGCTCCGGTTCCCAACGATCAAGGCGAGTTACATGATCCCCCATGTTGTGCA
AAAAAGCGGTTAGCTCCTTCGGTCCTCCGATCGTTGTCAGAAGTAAGTTGGCCGCAGTGTTATCACTCAT
GGTTATGGCAGCACTGCATAATTCTCTTACTGTCATGCCATCCGTAAGATGCTTTTCTGTGACTGGTGAG
TACTCAACCAAGTCATTCTGAGAATAGTGTATGCGGCGACCGAGTTGCTCTTGCCCGGCGTCAATACGGG
ATAATACCGCGCCACATAGCAGAACTTTAAAAGTGCTCATCATTGGAAAACGTTCTTCGGGGCGAAAACT
CTCAAGGATCTTACCGCTGTTGAGATCCAGTTCGATGTAACCCACTCGTGCACCCAACTGATCTTCAGCA
TCTTTTACTTTCACCAGCGTTTCTGGGTGAGCAAAAACAGGAAGGCAAAATGCCGCAAAAAAGGGAATAA
GGGCGACACGGAAATGTTGAATACTCATACTCTTCCTTTTTCAATATTATTGAAGCATTTATCAGGGTTA
TTGTCTCATGAGCGGATACATATTTGAATGTATTTAGAAAAATAAACAAATAGGGGTTCCGCGCACATTT
CCCCGAAAAGTGCCACCTGAAATTGTAAACGTTAATATTTTGTTAAAATTCGCGTTAAATTTTTGTTAAA
TCAGCTCATTTTTTAACCAATAGGCCGAAATCGGCAAAATCCCTTATAAATCAAAAGAATAGACCGAGAT
AGGGT
[37 nt withheld, positions 7356-7392]
AAAGAACGTGGACTCCAACGTCAAAGG
[49 nt withheld, positions 7420-7468]
T
[91 nt withheld, positions 7470-7560]
G
[124 nt withheld, positions 7562-7685]
CCCATTCGCCA
