>Addgene plasmid #53528 | pET-Gm1 | addgene partial sequence | sequence record 86573 | pBRrevBam 5'-GGTGATGTCGGCGATATAGG-3'
GCCGGCCACGATGCGTCCGGCGTAGAGGATCGAGATCGATCTCGATCCCGCGAAATTAATACGACTCACT
ATAGGGGAATTGTGAGCGGATAACAATTCCCCTCTAGAAATAATTTTGTTTAACTTTAAGAAGGAGATAT
ACATATGAGCGATAAAATTATTCACCTGACTGACGACAGTTTTGACACGGATGTACTCAAAGCGGACGGG
GCGATCCTCGTCGATTTCTGGGCAGAGTGGTGCGGTCCGTGCAAAATGATCGCCCCGATTCTGGATGAAA
TCGCTGACGAATATCAGGGCAAACTGACCGTTGCAAAACTGAACATCGATCAAAACCCTGGCACTGCGCC
GAAATATGGCATCCGTGGTATCCCGACTCTGCTGCTGTTCAAAAACGGTGAAGTGGCGGCAACCAAAGTG
GGTGCACTGTCTAAAGGTCAGTTGAAAGAGTTCCTCGACGCTAACCTGGCCGGTTCTGGTTCTGGCCATA
TGCACCATCATCATCATCATTCTTCTGGTCTGGTGCCACGCGGTTCTGGTATGAAAGAAACCGCTGCTGC
TAAATTCGAACGCCAGCACATGGACAGCCCAGATCTGGGTACCGACGACGACGACAAGGCCATGGCGTAT
GTTGAAGTATATTGTCCAGCTAGTGTTAAGAAGCAGTTGGCGAAGGAGTTTGAGGAGTCTCTCCGGATAA
CCGTGCCTGATGAACCCGATGTTGTGCCTTCTATTGATCCTTGCGCTGCCAACAAAGCTGGTATTAAATT
CGCTGATTATCAATGTAATAATGCAATGGGTCTATTTGCTAAGATGAAAGGGAAGCAGACAGGATTCAGG
GGTCCCCAGGCAGTTGGACAGGCCATACTTAACCATCTTCCGCAGTCTGAAATGATAGAATCATGCTCTG
TAGCTGGTCCTGGGTTTGTGAATATTGT
