>Addgene plasmid #53528 | pET-Gm1 | addgene partial sequence | sequence record 86581 | T7term 5'-GCTAGTTATTGCTCAGCGG-3'
CTTCCTTTCGGGCTTTGTTAGCAGCCGGATCTCAGTGGTGGTGGTGGTGGTGCTCGAGTGCGGCCGCAAG
CTTGTCGACGGAGCTCGAATTCGGATCCGATATCAGCCATGGTCATAGCCTGTATACAGGTTCAATTCCA
AGGAGATAAAAGCATTGTCTCATCACAGTCACTGTTGCTTCACATAGCAAGAGTCTACTAGTCTCCTCAG
GCGACCCCACAACCTGGCAATTAGTATAAAATTTTTTTGTAAAGATTTCTGTCAAATTATAGAGGTATTC
ACACAGCACATTGGGCAACAAATTGGTCAACGACTCCTCAAAAACCTCAGGAAATTGTATCAAATGAAGC
CCCAATGCACGTTCATCTTCATGATTCGACACTATATTCCCATTTTTCTTTATTTCTTCCATATCTTTAC
CAGATTTCCTCATGATAGAACAGATCCTAGCATGCGCATACTGCAAATAAACAGCAGTATTTCCCTTATC
ATTAAGCATCTGATCAAAGCTGAATGTGTAATTCGTTAATCTGTTGATCCTCAAGTCAGCATACTTAACA
GCTCCGTAACCAACTGCTTCTGCTGTCTTTTCGATCTCTTCCTCAGACCAATCTTTAACAGCATCACGCT
CGAGGAGGGAAGCTTTACAACGCCTTTTGGCTTCATCAAGCAACTCAACCAATCTAACAGTTTCACTGCT
GCGTGTCCGAAATCGTTTTCCATCTTCCCCAAGAACAAGACCAAAACCAATATGAGTACATTTGGGGAAC
TCATTTTCATGATTTGGCAGCCATCCTGCACGCCTAAAGGCCTTAAAAACCATATCAAAGTGTTGCCACT
GCCCAACATCTGTAACGTATATATTCCACTCAACATTTTCCACATTTAGACGATTCCAAAGTGCTGCTAG
ATCAGTTGAAGAATAGTTGTAGCCACCATCTCTTTTCACAGCAATAATTGGTATATTTACACCCTCAACA
AATATCACACGAGCACCATCATCTTCTTCAATCAGTCC
